>Addgene plasmid #222863 | OgeuIscB TGC RNA | depositor full sequence | sequence record 436391 | Full Sequence
GTTACCAGTGGCTGCTGCCAGTGGCGATAAGTCGTGTCTTACCGGGTTGGACTCAAGACGATAGTTACCG
GATAAGGCGCAGCGGTCGGGCTGAACGGGGGGTTCGTGCACACAGCCCAGCTTGGAGCGAACGACCTACA
CCGAACTGAGATACCTACAGCGTGAGCTATGAGAAAGCGCCACGCTTCCCGAAGGGAGAAAGGCGGACAG
GTATCCGGTAAGCGGCAGGGTCGGAACAGGAGAGCGCACGAGGGAGCTTCCAGGGGGAAACGCCTGGTAT
CTTTATAGTCCTGTCGGGTTTCGCCACCTCTGACTTGAGCGTCGATTTTTGTGATGCTCGTCAGGGGGGC
GGAGCCTATGGAAAAACGCCAGCAACGCGGCCTTTTTACGGTTCCTGGCCTTTTGCTGGCCTTTTGCTCA
CATGTTCTTTCCTGCGTTATCCCCTGATTCTGTGGATAACCGTATTACCGCCTTTGAGTGAGCTGATACC
GCTCGCCGCAGCCGAACGACCGAGCGCAGCGAGTCAGTGAGCGAGGAAGCGGAAGAGCGCCCAATACGCA
AACCGCCTCTCCCCGCGCGTTGGCCGATTCATTAATGCAGCTGGCACGACAGGTTTCCCGACTGGAAAGC
GGGCAGTGAGCGCAACGCAATTAATGTGAGTTAGCTCACTCATTAGGCACCCCAGGCTTTACACTTTATG
CTTCCGGCTCGTATGTTGTGTGGAATTGTGAGCGGATAACAATTTCACACAGGAAACAGCTATGACCATG
ATTACGCCAGAGGGCCTATTTCCCATGATTCCTTCATATTTGCATATACGATACAAGGCTGTTAGAGAGA
TAATTGGAATTAATTTGACTGTAAACACAAAGATATTAGTACAAAATACGTGACGTAGAAAGTAATAATT
TCTTGGGTAGTTTGCAGTTTTAAAATTATGTTTTAAAATGGACTATCATATGCTTACCGTAACTTGAAAG
TATTTCGATTTCTTGGCTTTATATATCTTGTGGAAAGGACGAAACACCGTGCTGCTGCTGCTGCTGCGGC
TCTTCCAACTTTATGGTTGCGACCGTAGGTTGAAAGAGCACAGGCTGAGACATTCGTAAGGCCGAAAGAC
CGGACGCACCCTGGGATTTCCCCAGTCCCCGGAACTGCATAGCGGATGCCAGTTGATGGAGCAATCTATC
AGATAAGCCAGGGGGAACAATCACCTCTCTGTATCAGAGAGAGTTTTACAAAAGGAGGAACGGTTTTTTG
GTACCGAGCTCGAATTCACTGGCCGTCGTTTTACAACGTCGTGACTGGGAAAACCCTGGCGTTACCCAAC
TTAATCGCCTTGCAGCACATCCCCCTTTCGCCAGCTGGCGTAATAGCGAAGAGGCCCGCACCGATCGCCC
TTCCCAACAGTTGCGCAGCCTGAATGGCGAATGGCGCCTGATGCGGTATTTTCTCCTTACGCATCTGTGC
GGTATTTCACACCGCATATGGTGCACTCTCAGTACAATCTGCTCTGATGCCGCATAGTTAAGCCAGCCCC
GACACCCGCCAACACCCGCTGACGCGCCCTGACGGGCTTGTCTGCTCCCGGCATCCGCTTACAGACAAGC
TGTGACCGTCTCCGGGAGCTGCATGTGTCAGAGGTTTTCACCGTCATCACCGAAACGCGCGAGACGAAAG
GGCCTCGTGATACGCCTATTTTTATAGGTTAATGTCATGATAATAATGGTTTCTTAGACGTCAGGTGGCA
CTTTTCGGGGAAATGTGCGCGGAACCCCTATTTGTTTATTTTTCTAAATACATTCAAATATGTATCCGCT
CATGAGACAATAACCCTGATAAATGCTTCAATAATATTGAAAAAGGAAGAGTATGAGTATTCAACATTTC
CGTGTCGCCCTTATTCCCTTTTTTGCGGCATTTTGCCTTCCTGTTTTTGCTCACCCAGAAACGCTGGTGA
AAGTAAAAGATGCTGAAGATCAGTTGGGTGCACGAGTGGGTTACATCGAACTGGATCTCAACAGCGGTAA
GATCCTTGAGAGTTTTCGCCCCGAAGAACGTTTTCCAATGATGAGCACTTTTAAAGTTCTGCTATGTGGC
GCGGTATTATCCCGTATTGACGCCGGGCAAGAGCAACTCGGTCGCCGCATACACTATTCTCAGAATGACT
TGGTTGAGTACTCACCAGTCACAGAAAAGCATCTTACGGATGGCATGACAGTAAGAGAATTATGCAGTGC
TGCCATAACCATGAGTGATAACACTGCGGCCAACTTACTTCTGACAACGATCGGAGGACCGAAGGAGCTA
ACCGCTTTTTTGCACAACATGGGGGATCATGTAACTCGCCTTGATCGTTGGGAACCGGAGCTGAATGAAG
CCATACCAAACGACGAGCGTGACACCACGATGCCTGTAGCAATGGCAACAACGTTGCGCAAACTATTAAC
TGGCGAACTACTTACTCTAGCTTCCCGGCAACAATTAATAGACTGGATGGAGGCGGATAAAGTTGCAGGA
CCACTTCTGCGCTCGGCCCTTCCGGCTGGCTGGTTTATTGCTGATAAATCTGGAGCCGGTGAGCGTGGGT
CTCGCGGTATCATTGCAGCACTGGGGCCAGATGGTAAGCCCTCCCGTATCGTAGTTATCTACACGACGGG
GAGTCAGGCAACTATGGATGAACGAAATAGACAGATCGCTGAGATAGGTGCCTCACTGATTAAGCATTGG
TAACTGTCAGACCAAGTTTACTCATATATACTTTAGATTGATTTAAAACTTCATTTTTAATTTAAAAGGA
TCTAGGTGAAGATCCTTTTTGATAATCTCATGACCAAAATCCCTTAACGTGAGTTTTCGTTCCACTGAGC
GTCAGACCCCGTAGAAAAGATCAAAGGATCTTCTTGAGATCCTTTTTTTCTGCGCGTAATCTGCTGCTTG
CAAACAAAAAAACCACCGCTACCAGCGGTGGTTTGTTTGCCGGATCAAGAGCTACCAACTCTTTTTCCGA
AGGTAACTGGCTTCAGCAGAGCGCAGATACCAAATACTGTTCTTCTAGTGTAGCCGTAGTTAGGCCACCA
CTTCAAGAACTCTGTAGCACCGCCTACATACCTCGCTCTGCTAATCCT
Features (pLannotate 1.2.2; 11 found; start..end, strand, type, name):
    547..639     +  CDS            lacI (fragment): lac repressor; lacI; The lac repressor binds to the lac operator to inhibit transcription in E. coli. This inhibition can be relieved by adding lactose or isopropyl-β-D-thiogalactopyranoside (IPTG).
    652..673     +  protein_bind   CAP binding site: CAP binding activates transcription in the presence of cAMP. E. coli catabolite activator protein
    688..718     +  promoter       lac promoter: promoter for the E. coli lac operon
    726..742     +  protein_bind   lac operator: The lac repressor binds to the lac operator to inhibit transcription in E. coli. This inhibition can be relieved by adding lactose or isopropyl-β-D-thiogalactopyranoside (IPTG). lac repressor encoded by lacI
    780..1020    +  promoter       U6 promoter: RNA polymerase III promoter for human U6 snRNA
   1274..1431    +  CDS            lacZα (fragment): LacZα fragment of β-galactosidase; lacZ fragment
   1437..1536    -  misc_feature   bom (fragment): basis of mobility region from pBR322
   1638..1673    -  CDS            rop (fragment): Rop protein, which maintains plasmids at low copy number; rop
   1768..1872    +  promoter       AmpR promoter: bla
   1873..2733    +  CDS            AmpR: β-lactamase; bla; confers resistance to ampicillin, carbenicillin, and related antibiotics
   2904..364     +  rep_origin     ori (across the origin): high-copy-number ColE1/pMB1/pBR322/pUC origin of replication
