>Addgene plasmid #222863 | OgeuIscB TGC RNA | addgene full sequence | sequence record 449446 | Addgene NGS Result
AGAACGTTTTCCAATGATGAGCACTTTTAAAGTTCTGCTATGTGGCGCGGTATTATCCCGTATTGACGCC
GGGCAAGAGCAACTCGGTCGCCGCATACACTATTCTCAGAATGACTTGGTTGAGTACTCACCAGTCACAG
AAAAGCATCTTACGGATGGCATGACAGTAAGAGAATTATGCAGTGCTGCCATAACCATGAGTGATAACAC
TGCGGCCAACTTACTTCTGACAACGATCGGAGGACCGAAGGAGCTAACCGCTTTTTTGCACAACATGGGG
GATCATGTAACTCGCCTTGATCGTTGGGAACCGGAGCTGAATGAAGCCATACCAAACGACGAGCGTGACA
CCACGATGCCTGTAGCAATGGCAACAACGTTGCGCAAACTATTAACTGGCGAACTACTTACTCTAGCTTC
CCGGCAACAATTAATAGACTGGATGGAGGCGGATAAAGTTGCAGGACCACTTCTGCGCTCGGCCCTTCCG
GCTGGCTGGTTTATTGCTGATAAATCTGGAGCCGGTGAGCGTGGGTCTCGCGGTATCATTGCAGCACTGG
GGCCAGATGGTAAGCCCTCCCGTATCGTAGTTATCTACACGACGGGGAGTCAGGCAACTATGGATGAACG
AAATAGACAGATCGCTGAGATAGGTGCCTCACTGATTAAGCATTGGTAACTGTCAGACCAAGTTTACTCA
TATATACTTTAGATTGATTTAAAACTTCATTTTTAATTTAAAAGGATCTAGGTGAAGATCCTTTTTGATA
ATCTCATGACCAAAATCCCTTAACGTGAGTTTTCGTTCCACTGAGCGTCAGACCCCGTAGAAAAGATCAA
AGGATCTTCTTGAGATCCTTTTTTTCTGCGCGTAATCTGCTGCTTGCAAACAAAAAAACCACCGCTACCA
GCGGTGGTTTGTTTGCCGGATCAAGAGCTACCAACTCTTTTTCCGAAGGTAACTGGCTTCAGCAGAGCGC
AGATACCAAATACTGTTCTTCTAGTGTAGCCGTAGTTAGGCCACCACTTCAAGAACTCTGTAGCACCGCC
TACATACCTCGCTCTGCTAATCCTGTTACCAGTGGCTGCTGCCAGTGGCGATAAGTCGTGTCTTACCGGG
TTGGACTCAAGACGATAGTTACCGGATAAGGCGCAGCGGTCGGGCTGAACGGGGGGTTCGTGCACACAGC
CCAGCTTGGAGCGAACGACCTACACCGAACTGAGATACCTACAGCGTGAGCTATGAGAAAGCGCCACGCT
TCCCGAAGGGAGAAAGGCGGACAGGTATCCGGTAAGCGGCAGGGTCGGAACAGGAGAGCGCACGAGGGAG
CTTCCAGGGGGAAACGCCTGGTATCTTTATAGTCCTGTCGGGTTTCGCCACCTCTGACTTGAGCGTCGAT
TTTTGTGATGCTCGTCAGGGGGGCGGAGCCTATGGAAAAACGCCAGCAACGCGGCCTTTTTACGGTTCCT
GGCCTTTTGCTGGCCTTTTGCTCACATGTTCTTTCCTGCGTTATCCCCTGATTCTGTGGATAACCGTATT
ACCGCCTTTGAGTGAGCTGATACCTCTCGCCGCAGCCGAACGACCGAGCGCAGCGAGTCAGTGAGCGAGG
AAGCGGAAGAGCGCCCAATACGCAAACCGCCTCTCCCCGCGCGTTGGCCGATTCATTAATGCAGCTGGCA
CGACAGGTTTCCCGACTGGAAAGCGGGCAGTGAACGCAACGCAATTAATGTGAGTTAGCTCACTCATTAG
GCACCCCAGGCTTTACACTTTATGCTTCCGGCTCGTATGTTGTGTGGAATTGTGAGCGGATAACAATTTC
ACACAGGAAACAGCTATGACCATGATTACGCCAGAGGGCCTATTTCCCATGATTCCTTCATATTTGCATA
TACGATACAAGGCTGTTAGAGAGATAATTGGAATTAATTTGACTGTAAACACAAAGATATTAGTACAAAA
TACGTGACGTAGAAAGTAATAATTTCTTGGGTAGTTTGCAGTTTTAAAATTATGTTTTAAAATGGACTAT
CATATGCTTACCGTAACTTGAAAGTATTTCGATTTCTTGGCTTTATATATCTTGTGGAAAGGACGAAACA
CCGTGCTGCTGCTGCTGCTGCGGCTCTTCCAACTTTATGGTTGCGACCGTAGGTTGAAAGAGCACAGGCT
GAGACATTCGTAAGGCCGAAAGACCGGACGCACCCTGGGATTTCCCCAGTCCCCGGAACTGCATAGCGGA
TGCCAGTTGATGGAGCAATCTATCAGATAAGCCAGGGGGAACAATCACCTCTCTGTATCAGAGAGAGTTT
TACAAAAGGAGGAACGGTTTTTTGGTACCGAGCTCGAATTCACTGGCCGTCGTTTTACAACGTCGTGACT
GGGAAAACCCTGGCGTTACCCAACTTAATCGCCTTGCAGCACATCCCCCTTTCGCCAGCTGGCGTAATAG
CGAAGAGGCCCGCACCGATCGCCCTTCCCAACAGTTGCGCAGCCTGAATGGCGAATGGCGCCTGATGCGG
TATTTTCTCCTTACGCATCTGTGCGGTATTTCACACCGCATATGGTGCACTCTCAGTACAATCTGCTCTG
ATGCCGCATAGTTAAGCCAGCCCCGACACCCGCCAACACCCGCTGACGCGCCCTGACGGGCTTGTCTGCT
CCCGGCATCCGCTTACAGACAAGCTGTGACCGTCTCCGGGAGCTGCATGTGTCAGAGGTTTTCACCGTCA
TCACCGAAACGCGCGAGACGAAAGGGCCTCGTGATACGCCTATTTTTATAGGTTAATGTCATGATAATAA
TGGTTTCTTAGACGTCAGGTGGCACTTTTCGGGGAAATGTGCGCGGAACCCCTATTTGTTTATTTTTCTA
AATACATTCAAATATGTATCCGCTCATGAGACAATAACCCTGATAAATGCTTCAATAATATTGAAAAAGG
AAGAGTATGAGTATTCAACATTTCCGTGTCGCCCTTATTCCCTTTTTTGCGGCATTTTGCCTTCCTGTTT
TTGCTCACCCAGAAACGCTGGTGAAAGTAAAAGATGCTGAAGATCAGTTGGGTGCACGAGTGGGTTACAT
CGAACTGGATCTCAACAGCGGTAAGATCCTTGAGAGTTTTCGCCCCGA
Features (pLannotate 1.2.2; 11 found; start..end, strand, type, name):
    850..1438    +  rep_origin     ori: high-copy-number ColE1/pMB1/pBR322/pUC origin of replication
   1621..1713    +  CDS            lacI (fragment): lac repressor; lacI; The lac repressor binds to the lac operator to inhibit transcription in E. coli. This inhibition can be relieved by adding lactose or isopropyl-β-D-thiogalactopyranoside (IPTG).
   1726..1747    +  protein_bind   CAP binding site: CAP binding activates transcription in the presence of cAMP. E. coli catabolite activator protein
   1762..1792    +  promoter       lac promoter: promoter for the E. coli lac operon
   1800..1816    +  protein_bind   lac operator: The lac repressor binds to the lac operator to inhibit transcription in E. coli. This inhibition can be relieved by adding lactose or isopropyl-β-D-thiogalactopyranoside (IPTG). lac repressor encoded by lacI
   1854..2094    +  promoter       U6 promoter: RNA polymerase III promoter for human U6 snRNA
   2348..2505    +  CDS            lacZα (fragment): LacZα fragment of β-galactosidase; lacZ fragment
   2511..2610    -  misc_feature   bom (fragment): basis of mobility region from pBR322
   2712..2747    -  CDS            rop (fragment): Rop protein, which maintains plasmids at low copy number; rop
   2842..2946    +  promoter       AmpR promoter: bla
   2947..679     +  CDS            AmpR (across the origin): β-lactamase; bla; confers resistance to ampicillin, carbenicillin, and related antibiotics
