[The description below was written by a language model from this plasmid's Addgene catalogue record and pLannotate feature annotations shown in this document.]
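Description:
OgeuIscB TGC RNA is a small (about 3.1 kb) pUC19-based plasmid that expresses the guide RNA, called the omega RNA, for the compact RNA-guided nuclease OgeuIscB in mammalian cells. It is propagated in E. coli as a high-copy plasmid through the ColE1/pUC origin of replication and is selected with ampicillin via the β-lactamase (AmpR) gene and its own promoter. The remaining annotated elements are leftovers of the pUC19 cloning region and its pBR322 ancestry: a lacI fragment, the CAP binding site, the lac promoter and operator, a disrupted lacZα fragment, and short bom and rop fragments. These play no role in the function of the payload.

The payload is a 225 bp insert placed downstream of the human U6 promoter, an RNA polymerase III promoter well suited to driving short, non-coding, uncapped transcripts such as guide RNAs. The insert comprises the OgeuIscB omega RNA scaffold joined to a 19-nucleotide targeting sequence made up of TGC repeats, described as a (TGC)6 target, which directs the nuclease to matching trinucleotide repeat tracts. The omega RNA itself is not annotated in either feature table, but it corresponds to the unannotated gap between the U6 promoter and the lacZα fragment. According to the record, the construct was made from an earlier omega RNA cloning plasmid by BbsI digestion and sticky-end ligation of the target sequence.

The plasmid carries no nuclease gene or mammalian selection marker, so it must be co-delivered with a separate OgeuIscB (or derived hybrid) expression construct. The depositor and repository-sequenced records are the same length and show identical features, differing only in numbering start point.
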