Addgene plasmid #222863: OgeuIscB TGC RNA
Purpose: This plasmid codes for the guide of the OgeuIscB with a TGC target
Depositing lab: Vincent Dion. Depositing organization: Cardiff University. Publication: Developing small Cas9 hybrids using molecular modeling. Mangin A, Dion V, Menzies G. bioRxiv 2023.10.24.563270 10.1101/2023.10.24.563270.
Backbone
  Vector backbone: pUC19
  Vector type: Mammalian Expression, CRISPR
Growth in bacteria
  Bacterial resistance: Ampicillin, 100 μg/mL
  Growth temperature: 37°C
  Growth strain: DH5alpha
  Copy number: High Copy
Gene/Insert
  Gene/Insert name: OgeuIscB omega RNA with a (TGC)6 target sequence
  gRNA/shRNA sequence: GTGCTGCTGCTGCTGCTGC
  Species: H. sapiens (human)
  Insert size (bp): 225
  Promoter: Human U6
  Cloning method: Unknown
Resource information
  A portion of this plasmid was derived from a plasmid made by: The original plasmid is pHS0812 (Addgene #176541). The plasmid was digested with BbsI enzyme and a sticky-end ligation was performed to add a 19bp target sequence.
Terms and licenses: Academic/Nonprofit Terms; Industry Terms
Depositor comments: Please visit https://doi.org/10.1101/2023.10.24.563270 for bioRxiv preprint.
How to cite: OgeuIscB TGC RNA was a gift from Vincent Dion (Addgene plasmid # 222863 ; http://n2t.net/addgene:222863 ; RRID:Addgene_222863)
